Addgene plasmid #85767: USPL1cat-C236S-pEYFP_C1
Purpose: mammalian expression of USPL1 catalytic domain (aa 212-514) as YFP fusion, catalytic inactive variant C236S
Depositing lab: Frauke Melchior. Depositing organization: Universitaet Heidelberg. Publication: Ubiquitin-specific protease-like 1 (USPL1) is a SUMO isopeptidase with essential, non-catalytic functions. Schulz S, Chachami G, Kozaczkiewicz L, Winter U, Stankovic-Valentin N, Haas P, Hofmann K, Urlaub H, Ovaa H, Wittbrodt J, Meulmeester E, Melchior F. EMBO Rep. 2012 Oct;13(10):930-8. doi: 10.1038/embor.2012.125. Epub 2012 Aug 10. PubMed 22878415.
Backbone
  Vector backbone: pEYFP_C1
  Backbone size w/o insert (bp): 4692
  Total vector size (bp): 5604
  Vector type: Mammalian Expression
  Selectable markers: Neomycin (select with G418)
Growth in bacteria
  Bacterial resistance: Kanamycin, 50 μg/mL
  Growth temperature: 37°C
  Growth strain: DH5alpha
  Copy number: High Copy
Gene/Insert
  Gene/Insert name: USPL1, catalytic domain (aa 212-514), catalytic inactive variant C236S (alt name: C13orf22)
  Species: H. sapiens (human)
  Insert size (bp): 912
  Mutation: catalytic domain (aa 212-514), catalytic inactive variant C236S
  Entrez Gene: USPL1 (a.k.a. C13orf22, D13S106E, bA121O19.1)
  Promoter: CMV
  Tag / fusion protein: EYFP (N terminal on insert)
  Cloning method: Restriction Enzyme; 5′ cloning site XhoI (not destroyed); 3′ cloning site BamHI (not destroyed)
  Sequencing primers: 5′ pEGFP_FP; 3′ pEGFP_C2_RP
Terms and licenses: Academic/Nonprofit Terms; Industry Terms: Not Available to Industry
How to cite: USPL1cat-C236S-pEYFP_C1 was a gift from Frauke Melchior (Addgene plasmid # 85767 ; http://n2t.net/addgene:85767 ; RRID:Addgene_85767)
