[The description below was written by a language model from this plasmid's Addgene catalogue record and pLannotate feature annotations shown in this document.]
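Description:
USPL1cat-C236S-pEYFP_C1 is a mammalian expression plasmid of about 5.6 kb built on the pEYFP_C1 backbone. It is maintained in E. coli at high copy through a ColE1/pUC-type origin and also carries an f1 phage origin. A single NeoR/KanR gene (Tn5 aminoglycoside phosphotransferase) serves both hosts. A bacterial bla-type promoter placed directly upstream of the SV40 enhancer/early promoter drives it, giving kanamycin resistance in bacteria and G418 resistance in transfected mammalian cells, and the HSV TK polyadenylation signal terminates the transcript. The short fragments annotated as ble, bGH poly(A) and SV40 large T antigen are probably residual backbone sequence or partial annotation matches rather than functional parts.

The expression cassette uses the human cytomegalovirus immediate early enhancer and promoter to drive an EYFP coding sequence. A short stretch of the multiple cloning site joins EYFP in frame to a roughly 0.9 kb fragment of human USPL1 (also known as C13orf22), cloned between XhoI and BamHI sites that both remain intact. An SV40 polyadenylation signal follows. The insert encodes only the catalytic domain, residues 212–514, so the product is an N-terminally YFP-tagged domain fusion rather than the full-length protein. USPL1 is a SUMO-specific isopeptidase that removes SUMO from conjugates, prefers SUMO2/3, and has been linked to Cajal bodies and snRNA transcription. The C236S substitution renders the domain catalytically inactive. The construct is therefore suited to expressing and visualising a protease-dead USPL1 catalytic domain in mammalian cells, for example as a control alongside an active version to separate catalytic from non-catalytic functions, to follow localisation by fluorescence, or to derive stable lines by G418 selection.
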