Features (pLannotate 1.2.2; 15 found; start..end, strand, type, name):
     61..364     +  enhancer       CMV enhancer: human cytomegalovirus immediate early enhancer
    365..568     +  promoter       CMV promoter: human cytomegalovirus (CMV) immediate early promoter
    613..1329    +  CDS            EYFP: EYFP is a basic (constitutively fluorescent) green/yellow fluorescent protein published in 1996, derived from Aequorea victoria. It is reported to be a very rapidly-maturing weak dimer with high acid sensitivity.
   1330..1348    +  misc_feature   MCS (fragment): multiple cloning site
   1351..2259    +  CDS            USPL1 (fragment): USPL1_HUMAN - Also known as C13orf22, D13S106. Experimental evidence at protein level: Swiss-Prot protein existence level 1. SUMO-specific isopeptidase involved in protein desumoylation. Specifically binds SUMO proteins with a higher affinity for SUMO2 and SUMO3 which it cleaves more efficiently. Also able to process full- length SUMO proteins to their mature forms (PubMed:22878415). Plays a key role in RNA polymerase-II-mediated snRNA transcription in the Cajal bodies (PubMed:24413172). Is a component of complexes that can bind to U snRNA genes (PubMed:24413172). From Homo sapiens (Human).
   2285..2369    +  CDS            large T antigen (fragment): large T antigen from SV40 (simian virus 40)
   2392..2513    +  polyA_signal   SV40 poly(A) signal: SV40 polyadenylation signal
   2547..2975    -  rep_origin     f1 ori (sequence partly withheld): f1 bacteriophage origin of replication; arrow indicates direction of (+) strand synthesis
   3002..3106    +  promoter       AmpR promoter: bla
   3108..3465    +  promoter       SV40 promoter: SV40 enhancer and early promoter
   3500..4294    +  CDS            NeoR/KanR: aminoglycoside phosphotransferase from Tn5; aph(3')-II (or nptII); confers resistance to neomycin, kanamycin, and G418 (Geneticin®)
   4315..4467    +  CDS            ble (fragment): BLE_KLEPN - Experimental evidence at protein level: Swiss-Prot protein existence level 1. Binding protein with a strong affinity to the bleomycin family of antibiotics. Binds to CL990; an antimitotic-antibiotic compound. From Klebsiella pneumoniae.
   4526..4573    +  polyA_signal   HSV TK poly(A) signal: herpes simplex virus thymidine kinase polyadenylation signal (Cole and Stacy, 1985)
   4664..4680    -  polyA_signal   bGH poly(A) signal (fragment): bovine growth hormone polyadenylation signal
   4902..5490    +  rep_origin     ori: high-copy-number ColE1/pMB1/pBR322/pUC origin of replication
>Addgene plasmid #85767 | USPL1cat-C236S-pEYFP_C1 | addgene full sequence | sequence record 169512 | Addgene NGS Result
TAGTTATTAATAGTAATCAATTACGGGGTCATTAGTTCATAGCCCATATATGGAGTTCCGCGTTACATAA
CTTACGGTAAATGGCCCGCCTGGCTGACCGCCCAACGACCCCCGCCCATTGACGTCAATAATGACGTATG
TTCCCATAGTAACGCCAATAGGGACTTTCCATTGACGTCAATGGGTGGAGTATTTACGGTAAACTGCCCA
CTTGGCAGTACATCAAGTGTATCATATGCCAAGTACGCCCCCTATTGACGTCAATGACGGTAAATGGCCC
GCCTGGCATTATGCCCAGTACATGACCTTATGGGACTTTCCTACTTGGCAGTACATCTACGTATTAGTCA
TCGCTATTACCATGGTGATGCGGTTTTGGCAGTACATCAATGGGCGTGGATAGCGGTTTGACTCACGGGG
ATTTCCAAGTCTCCACCCCATTGACGTCAATGGGAGTTTGTTTTGGCACCAAAATCAACGGGACTTTCCA
AAATGTCGTAACAACTCCGCCCCATTGACGCAAATGGGCGGTAGGCGTGTACGGTGGGAGGTCTATATAA
GCAGAGCTGGTTTAGTGAACCGTCAGATCCGCTAGCGCTACCGGTCGCCACCATGGTGAGCAAGGGCGAG
GAGCTGTTCACCGGGGTGGTGCCCATCCTGGTCGAGCTGGACGGCGACGTAAACGGCCACAAGTTCAGCG
TGTCCGGCGAGGGCGAGGGCGATGCCACCTACGGCAAGCTGACCCTGAAGTTCATCTGCACCACCGGCAA
GCTGCCCGTGCCCTGGCCCACCCTCGTGACCACCTTCGGCTACGGCCTGCAGTGCTTCGCCCGCTACCCC
GACCACATGAAGCAGCACGACTTCTTCAAGTCCGCCATGCCCGAAGGCTACGTCCAGGAGCGCACCATCT
TCTTCAAGGACGACGGCAACTACAAGACCCGCGCCGAGGTGAAGTTCGAGGGCGACACCCTGGTGAACCG
CATCGAGCTGAAGGGCATCGACTTCAAGGAGGACGGCAACATCCTGGGGCACAAGCTGGAGTACAACTAC
AACAGCCACAACGTCTATATCATGGCCGACAAGCAGAAGAACGGCATCAAGGTGAACTTCAAGATCCGCC
ACAACATCGAGGACGGCAGCGTGCAGCTCGCCGACCACTACCAGCAGAACACCCCCATCGGCGACGGCCC
CGTGCTGCTGCCCGACAACCACTACCTGAGCTACCAGTCCGCCCTGAGCAAAGACCCCAACGAGAAGCGC
GATCACATGGTCCTGCTGGAGTTCGTGACCGCCGCCGGGATCACTCTCGGCATGGACGAGCTGTACAAGT
CCGGACTCAGATCTCGAGGGATGCCACTGGAGAGCAAATGTACATCATTTCCCCAGGCTTTATGTGTCCA
GTGGAAAAATGCTTATGCTCTCAGCTGGTTAGACTGTATCCTGTCAGCTTTGGTGCACTCGGAAGAGTTA
AAGAACACCGTGACTGGACTGTGCTCGAAGGAGGAATCTATATTCTGGCGGTTGCTTACAAAATATAATC
AAGCAAATACACTTCTATATACCAGTCAATTGAGTGGTGTTAAAGATGGAGATTGTAAAAAACTTACCTC
AGAAATATTTGCAGAGATAGAGACCTGTCTGAATGAAGTTAGAGATGAAATTTTTATTAGCCTTCAGCCC
CAGCTTAGATGCACATTAGGTGATATGGAAAGCCCTGTGTTTGCATTTCCCCTGCTCTTAAAACTAGAAA
CCCACATTGAAAAGCTCTTCCTATATTCTTTTTCTTGGGACTTTGAATGTTCGCAGTGTGGACACCAATA
TCAAAACAGGCATATGAAGAGTCTGGTCACCTTTACAAATGTCATCCCTGAGTGGCACCCACTTAATGCT
GCCCATTTTGGTCCATGTAACAATTGCAACAGTAAATCACAAATAAGAAAAATGGTATTAGAAAAAGTAT
CTCCCATATTCATGTTGCACTTTGTAGAAGGCTTACCACAGAATGACTTGCAGCACTATGCATTTCATTT
TGAAGGCTGTCTTTATCAGATAACTTCTGTAATTCAGTATCGAGCAAATAATCATTTTATAACATGGATT
TTAGATGCTGATGGAAGTTGGCTGGAATGTGATGACTTAAAAGGCCCATGTTCTGAAAGGCACAAGAAAT
TTGAAGTTCCTGCTTCAGAGATACATATTGTTATTTGGGAAAGAAAAATATCCCAAGTGACAGATAAAGA
AGCTGCCTGCCTTCCACTTTGAGGATCCACCGGATCTAGATAACTGATCATAATCAGCCATACCACATTT
GTAGAGGTTTTACTTGCTTTAAAAAACCTCCCACACCTCCCCCTGAACCTGAAACATAAAATGAATGCAA
TTGTTGTTGTTAACTTGTTTATTGCAGCTTATAATGGTTACAAATAAAGCAATAGCATCACAAATTTCAC
AAATAAAGCATTTTTTTCACTGCATTCTAGTTGTGGTTTGTCCAAACTCATCAATGTATCTTAAGGCGTA
AATTGTAAGCGTTAATATTTTGTTAAAATTCGCGTTAAATTTTTGTTAAATCAGCTCATTTTTTAACCAA
TAGGCCGAAATCGGCAAAATCCCTTATAAATCAAAAGAATAGACCGAGATAGGGT
[37 nt withheld, positions 2646-2682]
AAAGAACGTGGACTCCAACGTCAAAGG
[49 nt withheld, positions 2710-2758]
T
[91 nt withheld, positions 2760-2850]
G
[124 nt withheld, positions 2852-2975]
CAGGTGGCACTTTTCGGGGAAATGTGCGCGGAACCCCTATTTGTTTATTTTTCTAAATACATTCAAATAT
GTATCCGCTCATGAGACAATAACCCTGATAAATGCTTCAATAATATTGAAAAAGGAAGAGTCCTGAGGCG
GAAAGAACCAGCTGTGGAATGTGTGTCAGTTAGGGTGTGGAAAGTCCCCAGGCTCCCCAGCAGGCAGAAG
TATGCAAAGCATGCATCTCAATTAGTCAGCAACCAGGTGTGGAAAGTCCCCAGGCTCCCCAGCAGGCAGA
AGTATGCAAAGCATGCATCTCAATTAGTCAGCAACCATAGTCCCGCCCCTAACTCCGCCCATCCCGCCCC
TAACTCCGCCCAGTTCCGCCCATTCTCCGCCCCATGGCTGACTAATTTTTTTTATTTATGCAGAGGCCGA
GGCCGCCTCGGCCTCTGAGCTATTCCAGAAGTAGTGAGGAGGCTTTTTTGGAGGCCTAGGCTTTTGCAAA
GATCGATCAAGAGACAGGATGAGGATCGTTTCGCATGATTGAACAAGATGGATTGCACGCAGGTTCTCCG
GCCGCTTGGGTGGAGAGGCTATTCGGCTATGACTGGGCACAACAGACAATCGGCTGCTCTGATGCCGCCG
TGTTCCGGCTGTCAGCGCAGGGGCGCCCGGTTCTTTTTGTCAAGACCGACCTGTCCGGTGCCCTGAATGA
ACTGCAAGACGAGGCAGCGCGGCTATCGTGGCTGGCCACGACGGGCGTTCCTTGCGCAGCTGTGCTCGAC
GTTGTCACTGAAGCGGGAAGGGACTGGCTGCTATTGGGCGAAGTGCCGGGGCAGGATCTCCTGTCATCTC
ACCTTGCTCCTGCCGAGAAAGTATCCATCATGGCTGATGCAATGCGGCGGCTGCATACGCTTGATCCGGC
TACCTGCCCATTCGACCACCAAGCGAAACATCGCATCGAGCGAGCACGTACTCGGATGGAAGCCGGTCTT
GTCGATCAGGATGATCTGGACGAAGAGCATCAGGGGCTCGCGCCAGCCGAACTGTTCGCCAGGCTCAAGG
CGAGCATGCCCGACGGCGAGGATCTCGTCGTGACCCATGGCGATGCCTGCTTGCCGAATATCATGGTGGA
AAATGGCCGCTTTTCTGGATTCATCGACTGTGGCCGGCTGGGTGTGGCGGACCGCTATCAGGACATAGCG
TTGGCTACCCGTGATATTGCTGAAGAGCTTGGCGGCGAATGGGCTGACCGCTTCCTCGTGCTTTACGGTA
TCGCCGCTCCCGATTCGCAGCGCATCGCCTTCTATCGCCTTCTTGACGAGTTCTTCTGAGCGGGACTCTG
GGGTTCGAAATGACCGACCAAGCGACGCCCAACCTGCCATCACGAGATTTCGATTCCACCGCCGCCTTCT
ATGAAAGGTTGGGCTTCGGAATCGTTTTCCGGGACGCCGGCTGGATGATCCTCCAGCGCGGGGATCTCAT
GCTGGAGTTCTTCGCCCACCCTAGGGGGAGGCTAACTGAAACACGGAAGGAGACAATACCGGAAGGAACC
CGCGCTATGACGGCAATAAAAAGACAGAATAAAACGCACGGTGTTGGGTCGTTTGTTCATAAACGCGGGG
TTCGGTCCCAGGGCTGGCACTCTGTCGATACCCCACCGAGACCCCATTGGGGCCAATACGCCCGCGTTTC
TTCCTTTTCCCCACCCCACCCCCCAAGTTCGGGTGAAGGCCCAGGGCTCGCAGCCAACGTCGGGGCGGCA
GGCCCTGCCATAGCCTCAGGTTACTCATATATACTTTAGATTGATTTAAAACTTCATTTTTAATTTAAAA
GGATCTAGGTGAAGATCCTTTTTGATAATCTCATGACCAAAATCCCTTAACGTGAGTTTTCGTTCCACTG
AGCGTCAGACCCCGTAGAAAAGATCAAAGGATCTTCTTGAGATCCTTTTTTTCTGCGCGTAATCTGCTGC
TTGCAAACAAAAAAACCACCGCTACCAGCGGTGGTTTGTTTGCCGGATCAAGAGCTACCAACTCTTTTTC
CGAAGGTAACTGGCTTCAGCAGAGCGCAGATACCAAATACTGTTCTTCTAGTGTAGCCGTAGTTAGGCCA
CCACTTCAAGAACTCTGTAGCACCGCCTACATACCTCGCTCTGCTAATCCTGTTACCAGTGGCTGCTGCC
AGTGGCGATAAGTCGTGTCTTACCGGGTTGGACTCAAGACGATAGTTACCGGATAAGGCGCAGCGGTCGG
GCTGAACGGGGGGTTCGTGCACACAGCCCAGCTTGGAGCGAACGACCTACACCGAACTGAGATACCTACA
GCGTGAGCTATGAGAAAGCGCCACGCTTCCCGAAGGGAGAAAGGCGGACAGGTATCCGGTAAGCGGCAGG
GTCGGAACAGGAGAGCGCACGAGGGAGCTTCCAGGGGGAAACGCCTGGTATCTTTATAGTCCTGTCGGGT
TTCGCCACCTCTGACTTGAGCGTCGATTTTTGTGATGCTCGTCAGGGGGGCGGAGCCTATGGAAAAACGC
CAGCAACGCGGCCTTTTTACGGTTCCTGGCCTTTTGCTGGCCTTTTGCTCACATGTTCTTTCCTGCGTTA
TCCCCTGATTCTGTGGATAACCGTATTACCGCCATGCAT
